Addgene plasmid #221686: pcDNA3.1-Myc-BirA*-CAMK2D
Purpose: Mammalian expression of Myc-tagged BirA*-CAMK2D fusion protein for BioID
Depositing lab: Derrick Sek Tong Ong. Depositing organization: National University of Singapore. Publication: CAMK2D serves as a molecular scaffold for RNF8-MAD2 complex to induce mitotic checkpoint in glioma. Chuah YH, Tay EXY, Grinchuk OV, Yoon J, Feng J, Kannan S, Robert M, Jakhar R, Liang Y, Lee BWL, Wang LC, Lim YT, Zhao T, Sobota RM, Lu G, Low BC, Crasta KC, Verma CS, Lin Z, Ong DST. Cell Death Differ. 2023 Aug;30(8):1973-1987. doi: 10.1038/s41418-023-01192-3. Epub 2023 Jul 19. PubMed 37468549.
Backbone
  Vector backbone: pcDNA3.1 mycBioID
  Vector type: Mammalian Expression
Growth in bacteria
  Bacterial resistance: Ampicillin, 100 μg/mL
  Growth temperature: 37°C
  Growth strain: DH5alpha
  Copy number: High Copy
Gene/Insert
  Gene/Insert name: CAMK2D
  Species: H. sapiens (human)
  Entrez Gene: CAMK2D (a.k.a. CAMKD)
  Cloning method: Restriction Enzyme; 5′ cloning site EcoRI (unknown if destroyed); 3′ cloning site BamHI (unknown if destroyed)
Terms and licenses: Academic/Nonprofit Terms; Industry Terms: Not Available to Industry
How to cite: pcDNA3.1-Myc-BirA*-CAMK2D was a gift from Derrick Sek Tong Ong (Addgene plasmid # 221686 ; http://n2t.net/addgene:221686 ; RRID:Addgene_221686)
