[The description below was written by a language model from this plasmid's Addgene catalogue record and pLannotate feature annotations shown in this document.]
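Description:
pcDNA3.1-Myc-BirA*-CAMK2D is a mammalian expression plasmid of about 7.9 kb, built on the pcDNA3.1 mycBioID backbone and designed for proximity-dependent biotin labelling (BioID). It is maintained in E. coli as a high-copy plasmid through a ColE1/pUC-type origin and selected with ampicillin via the β-lactamase gene. An f1 origin is also present. For selection in mammalian cells, the backbone carries a neomycin phosphotransferase cassette driven by the SV40 enhancer/early promoter and terminated by the SV40 polyadenylation signal. Short lac-region, ble and LTR-like fragments in the annotation appear to be backbone remnants or partial matches rather than functional elements.

The expression cassette lies on the reverse strand of the sequenced record. The CMV immediate-early enhancer and promoter, followed by a T7 promoter, drive an open reading frame in which BirA(R118G), the promiscuous mutant of the E. coli biotin ligase, sits upstream of human CAMK2D, the delta isoform of calcium/calmodulin-dependent protein kinase II. The cassette ends with the bovine growth hormone polyadenylation signal. CAMK2D was inserted by restriction cloning between EcoRI and BamHI sites, placing the ligase at the N-terminus of the kinase. The Myc epitope named in the construct title and purpose was not picked up as a separate feature in the annotation, but from the name it would lie at the N-terminus of BirA*.

When the fusion is expressed in cells supplied with biotin, BirA* biotinylates proteins near CAMK2D. These can then be captured on streptavidin and identified, allowing CAMK2D interaction partners to be mapped. The associated work concerns CAMK2D as a scaffold in mitotic checkpoint signalling in glioma.
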