Features (pLannotate 1.2.2; 21 found; start..end, strand, type, name):
    994..1012    -  promoter       T7 promoter: promoter for bacteriophage T7 RNA polymerase
   1028..1061    -  LTR            5' LTR (truncated) (fragment): truncated 5' long terminal repeat (LTR) from HIV-1
   1057..1260    -  promoter       CMV promoter: human cytomegalovirus (CMV) immediate early promoter
   1261..1640    -  enhancer       CMV enhancer: human cytomegalovirus immediate early enhancer
   1795..1847    +  misc_feature   bom (fragment): basis of mobility region from pBR322
   1906..2010    +  promoter       AmpR promoter: bla
   2011..2871    +  CDS            AmpR: β-lactamase; bla; confers resistance to ampicillin, carbenicillin, and related antibiotics
   3042..3630    +  rep_origin     ori: high-copy-number ColE1/pMB1/pBR322/pUC origin of replication
   3813..3905    +  CDS            lacI (fragment): lac repressor; lacI; The lac repressor binds to the lac operator to inhibit transcription in E. coli. This inhibition can be relieved by adding lactose or isopropyl-β-D-thiogalactopyranoside (IPTG).
   3918..3939    +  protein_bind   CAP binding site: CAP binding activates transcription in the presence of cAMP. E. coli catabolite activator protein
   3954..3984    +  promoter       lac promoter: promoter for the E. coli lac operon
   3992..4008    +  protein_bind   lac operator: The lac repressor binds to the lac operator to inhibit transcription in E. coli. This inhibition can be relieved by adding lactose or isopropyl-β-D-thiogalactopyranoside (IPTG). lac repressor encoded by lacI
   4081..4202    -  polyA_signal   SV40 poly(A) signal: SV40 polyadenylation signal
   4197..4355    -  CDS            ble (fragment): BLE_KLEPN - Experimental evidence at protein level: Swiss-Prot protein existence level 1. Binding protein with a strong affinity to the bleomycin family of antibiotics. Binds to CL990; an antimitotic-antibiotic compound. From Klebsiella pneumoniae.
   4379..5170    -  CDS            neo: KKA2_KLEPN - Also known as kan, nptII. Experimental evidence at protein level: Swiss-Prot protein existence level 1. Resistance to kanamycin, neomycin, paromomycin, ribostamycin, butirosin and gentamicin B. From Klebsiella pneumoniae.
   5237..5566    -  promoter       SV40 promoter: SV40 enhancer and early promoter
   5580..6008    -  rep_origin     f1 ori (sequence partly withheld): f1 bacteriophage origin of replication; arrow indicates direction of (+) strand synthesis
   6029..6050    -  promoter       SV40 promoter (fragment): SV40 enhancer and early promoter
   6054..6278    -  polyA_signal   bGH poly(A) signal: bovine growth hormone polyadenylation signal
   6332..7828    -  CDS            CAMK2D: KCC2D_HUMAN - Also known as CAMKD. Experimental evidence at protein level: Swiss-Prot protein existence level 1. Calcium/calmodulin-dependent protein kinase involved in the regulation of Ca(2+) homeostatis and excitation-contraction coupling (ECC) in heart by targeting ion channels, transporters and accessory proteins involved in Ca(2+) influx into the myocyte, Ca(2+) release from the sarcoplasmic reticulum (SR), SR Ca(2+) uptake and Na(+) and K(+) channel transport. Targets also transcription factors and signaling molecules to regulate heart function. In its activated form, is involved in the
   7872..934     -  CDS            BirA(R118G) (across the origin): promiscuous R118G mutant of the E. coli biotin protein ligase (Cronan, 2005) also known as BirA* or BioID
>Addgene plasmid #221686 | pcDNA3.1-Myc-BirA*-CAMK2D | addgene full sequence | sequence record 446877 | Addgene NGS Result
CTCCGCCCATCCAGGGCTTGATGATTCCGTCCTGCTCCAGCAGCAGAGCTCCCTGCTTGTCGATTCCTCT
GGAGATGCCGAAGATTTCCTTGTCGCCGATGATCAGCTTCACAGGTCTGTTGATGAAGTTGTCCAGCTTC
TCCCATCTGCTCAGGTAAGGAGCCAGTCCCTCCTGCTCGAACAGCTCCAGAGCGGCTCTCAGCTCTCTGA
TCAGCATGGCGGCCAGGGTGTTCCGGTCCAGGTTGATGCCAGCCTCCTGCAGGGTGATCCAGCCCTGGTT
CACCACGCTCTCCTCCACTCTTCTCATGGCCATGTTGATTCCGGCTCCGATCACGATCTGAGCGGCATCG
CCTGTCTTGCCTGTCAGCTCCACCAGGATGCCAGCCAGCTTGCGGTCCTGGAGGTACAGGTCATTAGGCC
ACTTCACTCTCACCTTGTCGGCTCCCAGCTTTCTCAGCACCTCGGCCATCACGATTCCGATCACCAGACT
CAGTCCGATGGCAGCAGCAGGTCCCTGCTCCAGTCTCCAGAACATGGACAGGTACAGGTTGGCTCCGAAT
GGGCTGAACCACTTCCGTCCTCTGCCTCCTCTGCCAGCCTGCTGGTACTCGGCGATGCAGGCGTCGCCGG
ACTTCAGCTCTCCGATTCTGTCCAGCAGGTACTGATTGGTGGAGTCGATCACAGGCAGCACGGCCACGCT
TCCGCCATCCAGCTGTCCCAGGATCTGCTTGGCGTTCAGCAGCTGGATAGGCTCAGGCAGGCTGTAGCCC
TTGCCAGGCACGGTGAACACGTCCACTCCCCAGTCTCTCAGTGTCTGGATGTGCTTGTTGATGGCGGCTC
TGCTCATTCCCAGGGTCTCTCCCAGCTGCTCGCCAGAGTGGAACTCGCCGTTGGCCAGCAGGGCGATCAG
CTTCAGGGGCACGGTGTTGTCCTTGTCGAGATCCTCTTCTGAGATGAGTTTTTGTTCCATGGTGGCTAGC
CAGCTTGGGTCTCCCTATAGTGAGTCGTATTAATTTCGATAAGCCAGTAAGCAGTGGGTTCTCTAGTTAG
CCAGAGAGCTCTGCTTATATAGACCTCCCACCGTACACGCCTACCGCCCATTTGCGTCAATGGGGCGGAG
TTGTTACGACATTTTGGAAAGTCCCGTTGATTTTGGTGCCAAAACAAACTCCCATTGACGTCAATGGGGT
GGAGACTTGGAAATCCCCGTGAGTCAAACCGCTATCCACGCCCATTGATGTACTGCCAAAACCGCATCAC
CATGGTAATAGCGATGACTAATACGTAGATGTACTGCCAAGTAGGAAAGTCCCATAAGGTCATGTACTGG
GCATAATGCCAGGCGGGCCATTTACCGTCATTGACGTCAATAGGGGGCGTACTTGGCATATGATACACTT
GATGTACTGCCAAGTGGGCAGTTTACCGTAAATACTCCACCCATTGACGTCAATGGAAAGTCCCTATTGG
CGTTACTATGGGAACATACGTCATTATTGACGTCAATGGGCGGGGGTCGTTGGGCGGTCAGCCAGGCGGG
CCATTTACCGTAAGTTATGTAACGCGGAACTCCATATATGGGCTATGAACTAATGACCCCGTAATTGATT
ACTATTAATAACTAGTCAATAATCAATGTCAACGCGTATATCTGGCCCGTACATCGCGAAGCAGCGCAAA
ACGCCTAACCCTAAGCAGATTCTTCATGCAATTGTCGGTCAAGCCTTGCCTTGTTGTAGCTTAAATTTTG
CTCGCGCACTACTCAGCGACCTCCAACACACAAGCAGGGAGCAGATACTGGCTTAACTATGCGGCATCAG
AGCAGATTGTACTGAGAGTGCACCATAGGGGATCGGGAGATCTCCCGATCCGTCGACGTCAGGTGGCACT
TTTCGGGGAAATGTGCGCGGAACCCCTATTTGTTTATTTTTCTAAATACATTCAAATATGTATCCGCTCA
TGAGACAATAACCCTGATAAATGCTTCAATAATATTGAAAAAGGAAGAGTATGAGTATTCAACATTTCCG
TGTCGCCCTTATTCCCTTTTTTGCGGCATTTTGCCTTCCTGTTTTTGCTCACCCAGAAACGCTGGTGAAA
GTAAAAGATGCTGAAGATCAGTTGGGTGCACGAGTGGGTTACATCGAACTGGATCTCAACAGCGGTAAGA
TCCTTGAGAGTTTTCGCCCCGAAGAACGTTTTCCAATGATGAGCACTTTTAAAGTTCTGCTATGTGGCGC
GGTATTATCCCGTATTGACGCCGGGCAAGAGCAACTCGGTCGCCGCATACACTATTCTCAGAATGACTTG
GTTGAGTACTCACCAGTCACAGAAAAGCATCTTACGGATGGCATGACAGTAAGAGAATTATGCAGTGCTG
CCATAACCATGAGTGATAACACTGCGGCCAACTTACTTCTGACAACGATCGGAGGACCGAAGGAGCTAAC
CGCTTTTTTGCACAACATGGGGGATCATGTAACTCGCCTTGATCGTTGGGAACCGGAGCTGAATGAAGCC
ATACCAAACGACGAGCGTGACACCACGATGCCTGTAGCAATGGCAACAACGTTGCGCAAACTATTAACTG
GCGAACTACTTACTCTAGCTTCCCGGCAACAATTAATAGACTGGATGGAGGCGGATAAAGTTGCAGGACC
ACTTCTGCGCTCGGCCCTTCCGGCTGGCTGGTTTATTGCTGATAAATCTGGAGCCGGTGAGCGTGGGTCT
CGCGGTATCATTGCAGCACTGGGGCCAGATGGTAAGCCCTCCCGTATCGTAGTTATCTACACGACGGGGA
GTCAGGCAACTATGGATGAACGAAATAGACAGATCGCTGAGATAGGTGCCTCACTGATTAAGCATTGGTA
ACTGTCAGACCAAGTTTACTCATATATACTTTAGATTGATTTAAAACTTCATTTTTAATTTAAAAGGATC
TAGGTGAAGATCCTTTTTGATAATCTCATGACCAAAATCCCTTAACGTGAGTTTTCGTTCCACTGAGCGT
CAGACCCCGTAGAAAAGATCAAAGGATCTTCTTGAGATCCTTTTTTTCTGCGCGTAATCTGCTGCTTGCA
AACAAAAAAACCACCGCTACCAGCGGTGGTTTGTTTGCCGGATCAAGAGCTACCAACTCTTTTTCCGAAG
GTAACTGGCTTCAGCAGAGCGCAGATACCAAATACTGTTCTTCTAGTGTAGCCGTAGTTAGGCCACCACT
TCAAGAACTCTGTAGCACCGCCTACATACCTCGCTCTGCTAATCCTGTTACCAGTGGCTGCTGCCAGTGG
CGATAAGTCGTGTCTTACCGGGTTGGACTCAAGACGATAGTTACCGGATAAGGCGCAGCGGTCGGGCTGA
ACGGGGGGTTCGTGCACACAGCCCAGCTTGGAGCGAACGACCTACACCGAACTGAGATACCTACAGCGTG
AGCTATGAGAAAGCGCCACGCTTCCCGAAGGGAGAAAGGCGGACAGGTATCCGGTAAGCGGCAGGGTCGG
AACAGGAGAGCGCACGAGGGAGCTTCCAGGGGGAAACGCCTGGTATCTTTATAGTCCTGTCGGGTTTCGC
CACCTCTGACTTGAGCGTCGATTTTTGTGATGCTCGTCAGGGGGGCGGAGCCTATGGAAAAACGCCAGCA
ACGCGGCCTTTTTACGGTTCCTGGCCTTTTGCTGGCCTTTTGCTCACATGTTCTTTCCTGCGTTATCCCC
TGATTCTGTGGATAACCGTATTACCGCCTTTGAGTGAGCTGATACCGCTCGCCGCAGCCGAACGACCGAG
CGCAGCGAGTCAGTGAGCGAGGAAGCGGAAGAGCGCCCAATACGCAAACCGCCTCTCCCCGCGCGTTGGC
CGATTCATTAATGCAGCTGGCACGACAGGTTTCCCGACTGGAAAGCGGGCAGTGAGCGCAACGCAATTAA
TGTGAGTTAGCTCACTCATTAGGCACCCCAGGCTTTACACTTTATGCTTCCGGCTCGTATGTTGTGTGGA
ATTGTGAGCGGATAACAATTTCACACAGGAAACAGCTATGACCATGATTACGCCAAGCTCTAGCTAGAGG
TCGACGGTATACAGACATGATAAGATACATTGATGAGTTTGGACAAACCACAACTAGAATGCAGTGAAAA
AAATGCTTTATTTGTGAAATTTGTGATGCTATTGCTTTATTTGTAACCATTATAAGCTGCAATAAACAAG
TTGGGGTGGGCGAAGAACTCCAGCATGAGATCCCCGCGCTGGAGGATCATCCAGCCGGCGTCCCGGAAAA
CGATTCCGAAGCCCAACCTTTCATAGAAGGCGGCGGTGGAATCGAAATCTCGTGATGGCAGGTTGGGCGT
CGCTTGGTCGGTCATTTCGAACCCCAGAGTCCCGCTCAGAAGAACTCGTCAAGAAGGCGATAGAAGGCGA
TGCGCTGCGAATCGGGAGCGGCGATACCGTAAAGCACGAGGAAGCGGTCAGCCCATTCGCCGCCAAGCTC
TTCAGCAATATCACGGGTAGCCAACGCTATGTCCTGATAGCGGTCCGCCACACCCAGCCGGCCACAGTCG
ATGAATCCAGAAAAGCGGCCATTTTCCACCATGATATTCGGCAAGCAGGCATCGCCATGGGTCACGACGA
GATCCTCGCCGTCGGGCATGCGCGCCTTGAGCCTGGCGAACAGTTCGGCTGGCGCGAGCCCCTGATGCTC
TTCGTCCAGATCATCCTGATCGACAAGACCGGCTTCCATCCGAGTACGTGCTCGCTCGATGCGATGTTTC
GCTTGGTGGTCGAATGGGCAGGTAGCCGGATCAAGCGTATGCAGCCGCCGCATTGCATCAGCCATGATGG
ATACTTTCTCGGCAGGAGCAAGGTGAGATGACAGGAGATCCTGCCCCGGCACTTCGCCCAATAGCAGCCA
GTCCCTTCCCGCTTCAGTGACAACGTCGAGCACAGCTGCGCAAGGAACGCCCGTCGTGGCCAGCCACGAT
AGCCGCGCTGCCTCGTCCTGCAGTTCATTCAGGGCACCGGACAGGTCGGTCTTGACAAAAAGAACCGGGC
GCCCCTGCGCTGACAGCCGGAACACGGCGGCATCAGAGCAGCCGATTGTCTGTTGTGCCCAGTCATAGCC
GAATAGCCTCTCCACCCAAGCGGCCGGAGAACCTGCGTGCAATCCATCTTGTTCAATCATGCGAAACGAT
CCTCATCCTGTCTCTTGATCAGATCCGAAAATGGATATACAAGCTCCCGGGAGCTTTTTGCAAAAGCCTA
GGCCTCCAAAAAAGCCTCCTCACTACTTCTGGAATAGCTCAGAGGCAGAGGCGGCCTCGGCCTCTGCATA
AATAAAAAAAATTAGTCAGCCATGGGGCGGAGAATGGGCGGAACTGGGCGGAGTTAGGGGCGGGATGGGC
GGAGTTAGGGGCGGGACTATGGTTGCTGACTAATTGAGATGCATGCTTTGCATACTTCTGCCTGCTGGGG
AGCCTGGGGACTTTCCACACCTGGTTGCTGACTAATTGAGATGCATGCTTTGCATACTTCTGCCTGCTGG
GGAGCCTGGGGACTTTCCACACCCTAACTGACACACATTCCACAGAATTAATTCGCGTTAAATTTTTGTT
AAATCAGCTCATTTTTTAACCAATAGGCCGAAATCGGCAAAATCCCTTATAAATCAAAAGAATAGACCGA
GATAGGGT
[37 nt withheld, positions 5679-5715]
AAAGAACGTGGACTCCAACGTCAAAGG
[49 nt withheld, positions 5743-5791]
T
[91 nt withheld, positions 5793-5883]
G
[124 nt withheld, positions 5885-6008]
GGGGATACCCCCTAGAGCCCCAGCTGGTTCTTTCCGCCTCAGAAGCCATAGAGCCCACCGCATCCCCAGC
ATGCCTGCTATTGTCTTCCCAATCCTCCCCCTTGCTGTCCTGCCCCACCCCACCCCCCAGAATAGAATGA
CACCTACTCAGACAATGCGATGCAATTTCCTCATTTTATTAGGAAAGGACAGTGGGAGTGGCACCTTCCA
GGGTCAAGGAAGGCACGGGGGAGGGGCAAACAACAGATGGCTGGCAACTAGAAGGCACAGTCGAGGCTGA
TCAGCGGTTTAAACTTAAGCTTGGTACCGAGCTCGGATCCTTAGATGTTTTGCCACAAAGAGGTGCCTCC
TGAGAAGTTTTCTTTCCCATTTGGAATACAGGGTGGCTTGATGGGTACTGTTGGTGACCCCGAGCGATGA
AAATGAACATTCTGCCACTTTCCATCCCGGCGGTGCCACACACGAGTCTCTTCTGACTGCATTGTCTTTG
GCATTCCACTGCCATCCATGTACTGTGTGAGCCTAATATATGCTATGCAGGCGGCATCATCCCCTACCAG
ATGTACATGAGGGTTTAGAATAATAGTGTGGATTGGTTTATTGCTTTTGGACAAAGCATTTTCAAAGTAG
AATCGGTGAAAATCCATCCCTTCCACTAAATTACCCAAAGCTTCAGGTTCAAAAGCAGTAAGGCCTGGGT
CACAGATTTTTGTGTAGGCTTCAAAGTCCCCATTGTTGATAGCTTCGATCAGTTGTTCAGTGACTTTGAT
AATCTCTTGCTTTCGTGCTTTCACATCTTCATCCTCAATTGTTGTATTTGAACTCTCAGTTGACTCCTTT
ACTCCATCTGGTTTCTTCAACAAACTCTTGGCTGCTGAGAAATTCCTTGTAGCCAGCATAGTTGTCAAGA
TGGCACCCTTTAGTTTTCTTCTAGCATTAAATTTCTTCAAGCAGTCTACAGTCTCCTGTCTGTGCATCAT
GGAAGCAACAGTAGAACGTTGACAGATCCATGGGTGCTTCAGTGCCTCTGAGGCTGTGATGCGTTTGGCA
GGGTTGATAGTAAGCATTTTATTGATGAGGTCTTTGGCTTCAGGAGTCACCGTGTCCCATTCTGGTGATG
GAAAATCATAAGCTCCAGCCTTGATCTGCTGATAGAGTCTGTGTTGGTCTTCATCCCAGAAGGGTGGATA
CCCCACAAGTAGAATATAGAGAATGACACCACATGCCCACATATCCACTGGCTTTCCATAAGGATCTTTA
CGTAAAACTTCTGGAGAAAGATATCCAGGTGTGCCAGCAAAACCAAACCACGCCTGCTGGTCCCCTTGAA
CTTCTATGGCTAAGCCAAAGTCTGCCAATTTCACAGCTGCTCCCTTGGATTTGCTAGCTAAAAGCAAATT
CTCAGGCTTCAGGTCCCTGTGAACTATGCCATTTAGGTGACAATGATTAACACTTTCTAGAATCTGCTGT
ATACAATGACTGGCATCAGCTTCACTGTAGTATTCTCTTGCCACTATGTCTTCAAACAGTTCACCTCCAG
TAACTAAATCAAACACCAAGTAGTGAAAGCCCTCTTCTGATATGCTATCATGAAGTCGCACAATATTAGG
GTGCTTCAAAAGACGGCAGATTCTAGCTTCTCTTTCTAGTTTCTGATGATCCCTAGCAGAAAGCTTTTTG
GTGTTGATAATTTTGGCAGCATATTCTTGTCCAGTAGGAATTTTCATACATCTTCTCACCACTGAGAATG
CCCCCTTTCCAAGCTCCTCGAAAAGCTGATACTCGTCCGTGAACCTGGTGCAGGTTGTGGTCGAAGCCAT
GAATTCTTTCTGCAGATATCCAGCACAGTGGCGGCCGCTCGAGCTTCTCTGCGCTTCTCAGGGAGATTT
